>Addgene plasmid #203097 | Salsa-BC256-P3F4 | addgene full sequence | sequence record 421440 | Addgene NGS Result
AGCGCCCAATACGCAAACCGCCTCTCCCCGCGCGTTGGCCGATTCATTAATGCAGTCGAGGGATCTCCAT
AAGAGAAGAGGGACAGCTATGACTGGGAGTAGTCAGGAGAGGAGGAAAAATCTGGCTAGTAAAACATGTA
AGGAAAATTTTAGGGATGTTAAAGAAAAAAATAACACAAAACAAAATATAAAAAAAATCTAACCTCAAGT
CAAGGCTTTTCTATGGAATAAGGAATGGACAGCAGGGGGCTGTTTCATATACTGATGACCTCTTTATAGC
CAACCTTTGTTCATGGCAGCCAGCATATGGGCATATGTTGCCAAACTCTAAACCAAATACTCATTCTGAT
GTTTTAAATGATTTGCCCTCCCATATGTCCTTCCGAGTGAGAGACACAAAAAATTCCAACACACTATTGC
AATGAAAATAAATTTCCTTTATTAGCCAGAAGTCAGATGCTCAAGGGGCTTCATGATGTCCCCATAATTT
TTGGCAGAGGGAAAAAGATCGATCTCAGTGGTATTTGTGAGCCAGGGCATTGGCCACACCAGCCACCACC
TTCTGATAGGCAGCCTGCACCTGAGGAGTGAATTCTTTGCCAAAATGATGAGACAGCACAACAACCAGCA
CGTTGCCCAGGAGCTGTAGGAAAGAGAAGAAGGCATGAACATGGTTAGCAGAGGGGCCCGGTTTGGACTC
AGAGTATTTTATCCTCATCTCAAACAGTGTATATCATTGTAACCATAAAGAGAAAGGCAGGATGATGACC
AGGGTGTAGTTGTTTCTACCAATAAGAATATTTCCACGCCAGCCAGAATTTATATGCAGAAATATTCTAC
CTTATCATTTAATTATAACAATTGTTCTCTAAAACTGTGCTGAAGTACAATATAATATACCCTGATTGCC
TTGAAAAAAAAGTGATTAGAGAAAGTACTTACAATCTGACAAATAAACAAAAGTGAATTTAAAAATTCGT
TACAAATGCAAGCTAAAGTTTAACGAAAAAGTTACAGAAAATGAAAAGAAAATAAGAGGAGACAATGGTT
GTCAACAGAGTAGAAAGTGAAAGAAACAAAATTATCATGAGGGTCCATGGTGATACAAGGGACATCTTCC
CATTCTAAACAACACCCTGAAAACTTTGCCCCCTCCATATAACATGAATTTTACAATAGCGAAAAAGAAA
GAACAATCAAGGGTCCCCAAACTCACCCTGAAGTTCTCAGCTCTAGAGATATCGTCGAGGCCGCGCTAGC
GTTTAAACTGTCGACCTTAATTAAGAGATCTGCTCGAGGCGCGTCAGCTGACTAGAGGATCCCCGGGTAC
CGAGCTCGAATTCGGGGCCGCGGAGGCTGGATCGGTCCCGGTGTCTTCTATGGAGGTCAAAACAGCGTGG
ATGGCGTCTCCAGGCGATCTGACGGTTCACTAAACGAGCTCTGCTTATATAGGCCTCCCACCGTACACGC
CTACCTCGACCCGGGTACCGAGCTCGACTTTCACTTTTCTCTATCACTGATAGGGAGTGGTAAACTCGAC
TTTCACTTTTCTCTATCACTGATAGGGAGTGGTAAACTCGACTTTCACTTTTCTCTATCACTGATAGGGA
GTGGTAAACTCGACTTTCACTTTTCTCTATCACTGATAGGGAGTGGTAAACTCGACTTTCACTTTTCTCT
ATCACTGATAGGGAGTGGTAAACTCGACCTATATAAGCAGAGCTCGTTTAGTGAACCGTCAGATCGCCTG
GAGACGCCATCCACGCTGTTTTGACCTCCATAGAAGACACCGGGACCGATCCAGCCTCCGCGGCCCCGAA
TTCCTGCAGCGGCCGCTCTAGAACTAGTGGATCCCCGCGGATGGTGAGCAAGGGCGAGGAGCTGTTCACC
GGGGTGGTGCCCATCCTGGTCGAGCTGGACGGCGACGTAAACGGCCACAAGTTCAGCGTGTCCGGCGAGG
GCGAGGGCGATGCCACCTACGGCAAGCTGACCCTGAAGTTCATCTGCACCACCGGCAAGCTGCCCGTGCC
CTGGCCCACCCTCGTGACCACCCTGACCTACGGCGTGCAGTGCTTCAGCCGCTACCCCGACCACATGAAG
CAGCACGACTTCTTCAAGTCCGCCATGCCCGAAGGCTACGTCCAGGAGCGCACCATCTTCTTCAAGGACG
ACGGCAACTACAAGACCCGCGCCGAGGTGAAGTTCGAGGGCGACACCCTGGTGAACCGCATCGAGCTGAA
GGGCATCGACTTCAAGGAGGACGGCAACATCCTGGGGCACAAGCTGGAGTACAACTACAACAGCCACAAC
GTCTATATCATGGCCGACAAGCAGAAGAACGGCATCAAGGTGAACTTCAAGATCCGCCACAACATCGAGG
ACGGCAGCGTGCAGCTCGCCGACCACTACCAGCAGAACACCCCCATCGGCGACGGCCCCGTGCTGCTGCC
CGACAACCACTACCTGAGCACCCAGTCCGCCCTGAGCAAAGACCCCAACGAGAAGCGCGATCACATGGTC
CTGCTGGAGTTCGTGACCGCCGCCGGGATCACTCTCGGCATGGACGAGCTGTACAAGTAAGGGGGGGCGA
GAATTCGATATCAAGCTTGTCGACCTAGTTCTAGAGGATCCAGACATGATAAGATACATTGATGAGTTTG
GACAAACCACAACTAGAATGCAGTGAAAAAAATGCTTTATTTGTGAAATTTGTGATGCTATTGCTTTATT
TGTAACCATTATAAGCTGCAATAAACAAGTTAACAACAACAATTGCATTCATTTTATGTTTCAGGTTCAG
GGGGAGGTGTGGGAGGTTTTTTAAAGCAAGTAAAACCTCTACAAATGTGGTATGGCTGATTATGATCCTG
CAAGCCTCGTCGTCCTGGCCGGACCACGCTATCTGTGCAAGGTCCCCGGCCCCGGACGCGCGCTCCATGA
GCAGAGCGCCCGCCGCCGAGGCGAAGACTCGGGCGGCGCCCTGCCCGTCCCACCAGGTCAACAGGCGGTA
ACCGGCCTCTTCATCGGGAATGCGCGCGACCTTCAGCATCGCCGGCATGTCCCCCTGGCGGACGGGAAGT
ATCCAGCTCGACCAAGCTGGCCGCGTCGAGTGAAGACGAAAGGGCCTCGTGATACGCCTATTTTTATAGG
TTAATGTCATGATAATAATGGTTTCTTAGACGTCAGGTGGCACTTTTCGGGGAAATGTGCGCGGAACCCC
TATTTGTTTATTTTTCTAAATACATTCAAATATGTATCCGCTCATGAGACAATAACCCTGATAAATGCTT
CAATAATATTGAAAAAGGAAGAGTATGAGTATTCAACATTTCCGTGTCGCCCTTATTCCCTTTTTTGCGG
CATTTTGCCTTCCTGTTTTTGCTCACCCAGAAACGCTGGTGAAAGTAAAAGATGCTGAAGATCAGTTGGG
TGCACGAGTGGGTTACATCGAACTGGATCTCAACAGCGGTAAGATCCTTGAGAGTTTTCGCCCCGAAGAA
CGTTTTCCAATGATGAGCACTTTTAAAGTTCTGCTATGTGGCGCGGTATTATCCCGTGTTGACGCCGGGC
AAGAGCAACTCGGTCGCCGCATACACTATTCTCAGAATGACTTGGTTGAGTACTCACCAGTCACAGAAAA
GCATCTTACGGATGGCATGACAGTAAGAGAATTATGCAGTGCTGCCATAACCATGAGTGATAACACTGCG
GCCAACTTACTTCTGACAACGATCGGAGGACCGAAGGAGCTAACCGCTTTTTTGCACAACATGGGGGATC
ATGTAACTCGCCTTGATCGTTGGGAACCGGAGCTGAATGAAGCCATACCAAACGACGAGCGTGACACCAC
GATGCCTGTAGCAATGGCAACAACGTTGCGCAAACTATTAACTGGCGAACTACTTACTCTAGCTTCCCGG
CAACAATTAATAGACTGGATGGAGGCGGATAAAGTTGCAGGACCACTTCTGCGCTCGGCCCTTCCGGCTG
GCTGGTTTATTGCTGATAAATCTGGAGCCGGTGAGCGTGGGTCTCGCGGTATCATTGCAGCACTGGGGCC
AGATGGTAAGCCCTCCCGTATCGTAGTTATCTACACGACGGGGAGTCAGGCAACTATGGATGAACGAAAT
AGACAGATCGCTGAGATAGGTGCCTCACTGATTAAGCATTGGTAACTGTCAGACCAAGTTTACTCATATA
TACTTTAGATTGATTTAAAACTTCATTTTTAATTTAAAAGGATCTAGGTGAAGATCCTTTTTGATAATCT
CATGACCAAAATCCCTTAACGTGAGTTTTCGTTCCACTGAGCGTCAGACCCCGTAGAAAAGATCAAAGGA
TCTTCTTGAGATCCTTTTTTTCTGCGCGTAATCTGCTGCTTGCAAACAAAAAAACCACCGCTACCAGCGG
TGGTTTGTTTGCCGGATCAAGAGCTACCAACTCTTTTTCCGAAGGTAACTGGCTTCAGCAGAGCGCAGAT
ACCAAATACTGTTCTTCTAGTGTAGCCGTAGTTAGGCCACCACTTCAAGAACTCTGTAGCACCGCCTACA
TACCTCGCTCTGCTAATCCTGTTACCAGTGGCTGCTGCCAGTGGCGATAAGTCGTGTCTTACCGGGTTGG
ACTCAAGACGATAGTTACCGGATAAGGCGCAGCGGTCGGGCTGAACGGGGGGTTCGTGCACACAGCCCAG
CTTGGAGCGAACGACCTACACCGAACTGAGATACCTACAGCGTGAGCTATGAGAAAGCGCCACGCTTCCC
GAAGGGAGAAAGGCGGACAGGTATCCGGTAAGCGGCAGGGTCGGAACAGGAGAGCGCACGAGGGAGCTTC
CAGGGGGAAACGCCTGGTATCTTTATAGTCCTGTCGGGTTTCGCCACCTCTGACTTGAGCGTCGATTTTT
GTGATGCTCGTCAGGGGGGCGGAGCCTATGGAAAAACGCCAGCAACGCGGCCTTTTTACGGTTCCTGGCC
TTTTGCTGGCCTTTTGCTCACATGTTCTTTCCTGCGTTATCCCCTGATTCTGTGGATAACCGTATTACCG
CCTTTGAGTGAGCTGATACCGCTCGCCGCAGCCGAACGACCGAGCGCAGCGAGTCAGTGAGCGAGGAAGC
GGAAG
Features (pLannotate 1.2.2; 17 found; start..end, strand, type, name):
      2..55      +  CDS            lacI (fragment): lac repressor; lacI; The lac repressor binds to the lac operator to inhibit transcription in E. coli. This inhibition can be relieved by adding lactose or isopropyl-β-D-thiogalactopyranoside (IPTG).
    388..443     -  polyA_signal   β-globin poly(A) signal: rabbit β-globin polyadenylation signal (Gil and Proudfoot, 1987)
    518..640     -  CDS            HBB: HBB_COLGU - Experimental evidence at transcript level: Swiss-Prot protein existence level 2. Involved in oxygen transport from the lung to the various peripheral tissues. From Colobus guereza (Mantled guereza) (Eastern black-and-white colobus monkey).
    644..1216    -  intron         β-globin intron: intron from rabbit β-globin gene
   1312..1343    -  misc_feature   MCS (fragment): pUC18/19 multiple cloning site
   1437..1475    -  promoter       minimal CMV promoter: human cytomegalovirus (CMV) immediate early promoter
   1493..1708    -  protein_bind   tetracycline response element (fragment): contains seven copies of the tetracycline operator tetO tetracycline repressor TetR
   1708..1753    +  promoter       TRE3GV promoter (fragment): 3rd-generation Tet-responsive promoter that can be activated by binding of Tet-On® 3G, optimized for retroviral and lentiviral vectors
   1829..1856    +  misc_feature   MCS (fragment): pBluescript multiple cloning site
   1861..2580    +  CDS            EGFP: the original enhanced GFP (Yang et al., 1996) mammalian codon-optimized
   2591..2613    +  misc_feature   MCS (fragment): pBluescript multiple cloning site
   2627..2761    -  polyA_signal   SV40 poly(A) signal: SV40 polyadenylation signal
   2784..2867    -  CDS            large T antigen (fragment): large T antigen from SV40 (simian virus 40)
   2861..3091    -  CDS            str (fragment): STR_KLEPN - Protein inferred from homology: Swiss-Prot protein existence level 3. The aminoglycoside phosphotransferases achieve inactivation of their antibiotic substrates by phosphorylation. From Klebsiella pneumoniae.
   3210..3314    +  promoter       AmpR promoter: bla
   3315..4175    +  CDS            AmpR: β-lactamase; bla; confers resistance to ampicillin, carbenicillin, and related antibiotics
   4346..4934    +  rep_origin     ori: high-copy-number ColE1/pMB1/pBR322/pUC origin of replication
