[The description below was written by a language model from this plasmid's Addgene catalogue record and pLannotate feature annotations shown in this document.]
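Description:
Salsa-BC256-P3F4 is a 5.1 kb mammalian expression plasmid built on the pCER206 backbone. It is one member of a set of barcoded reporter plasmids for PRESTO-Salsa, a highly multiplexed GPCR bioactivity screening platform. It is propagated in E. coli as a high-copy plasmid through a ColE1/pUC-type origin, with selection by the β-lactamase (AmpR) gene under its own promoter. No mammalian selection marker is annotated. Short fragments matching lacI, SV40 large T antigen and an aminoglycoside phosphotransferase appear to be backbone remnants rather than functional genes.

The payload is a synthetic insert of about 730 bp, EGFP/BC256, placed between BsrGI and HindIII sites and driven by a tetracycline response element. The feature table shows a central block of tetO repeats flanked by minimal promoters facing in opposite directions, an arrangement that resembles a bidirectional Tet-responsive unit. On one side, a TRE3G-type promoter fragment leads into the mammalian codon-optimized EGFP coding sequence. The SV40 poly(A) signal just downstream of EGFP is annotated on the opposite strand. On the other side, a minimal CMV promoter faces a multiple cloning site fragment, a rabbit β-globin intron, a short β-globin coding remnant and the β-globin poly(A) signal, with no payload annotated in that arm. The barcode BC256 is not annotated separately. The cloning sites suggest it lies just downstream of EGFP, so that it would be carried on the reporter transcript.

In use, binding of a Tet-family transactivator to the TRE would induce a transcript carrying both EGFP and the unique barcode. Reporter output from many pooled conditions could then be distinguished by sequencing the barcodes. The record does not state which receptor is paired with this barcode, or what the P3F4 designation means.
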