Addgene plasmid #203097: Salsa-BC256-P3F4
Purpose: Expression of barcoded reporter plasmid for PRESTO-Salsa; EGFP/BC256
Depositing lab: Noah Palm. Depositing organization: Yale University. Publication: Highly multiplexed bioactivity screening reveals human and microbiota metabolome-GPCRome interactions. Chen H, Rosen CE, Gonzalez-Hernandez JA, Song D, Potempa J, Ring AM, Palm NW. Cell. 2023 Jul 6;186(14):3095-3110.e19. doi: 10.1016/j.cell.2023.05.024. Epub 2023 Jun 14. PubMed 37321219.
Backbone
  Vector backbone: pCER206
  Vector type: Mammalian Expression
Growth in bacteria
  Bacterial resistance: Ampicillin, 100 μg/mL
  Growth temperature: 37°C
  Growth strain: DH5alpha
  Copy number: High Copy
Gene/Insert
  Gene/Insert name: EGFP/BC256
  Species: Synthetic
  Insert size (bp): 730
  Promoter: Tet Response Element (TRE)
  Cloning method: Restriction Enzyme; 5′ cloning site BsrGI (not destroyed); 3′ cloning site HindIII (not destroyed)
  Sequencing primers: 5′ Custom primer (GAAGCGCGATCACATGG)
Terms and licenses: Academic/Nonprofit Terms; Industry Terms: Not Available to Industry
How to cite: Salsa-BC256-P3F4 was a gift from Noah Palm (Addgene plasmid # 203097 ; http://n2t.net/addgene:203097 ; RRID:Addgene_203097)
