>Addgene plasmid #203097 | Salsa-BC256-P3F4 | depositor partial sequence | sequence record 393970 | BC256
GGGGGGGCGA
